>Addgene plasmid #179643 | CMVTO-SEAP-26sFur-B2AD-hcvs-tevs-KKMP | addgene full sequence | sequence record 355662 | Addgene NGS Result
CAATGCTTAATCAGTGAGGCACCTATCTCAGCGATCTGTCTATTTCGTTCATCCATAGTTGCCTGACTCC
CCGTCGTGTAGATAACTACGATACGGGAGGGCTTACCATCTGGCCCCAGTGCTGCAATGATACCGCGAGA
CCCACGCTCACCGGCTCCAGATTTATCAGCAATAAACCAGCCAGCCGGAAGGGCCGAGCGCAGAAGTGGT
CCTGCAACTTTATCCGCCTCCATCCAGTCTATTAATTGTTGCCGGGAAGCTAGAGTAAGTAGTTCGCCAG
TTAATAGTTTGCGCAACGTTGTTGCCATTGCTACAGGCATCGTGGTGTCACGCTCGTCGTTTGGTATGGC
TTCATTCAGCTCCGGTTCCCAACGATCAAGGCGAGTTACATGATCCCCCATGTTGTGCAAAAAAGCGGTT
AGCTCCTTCGGTCCTCCGATCGTTGTCAGAAGTAAGTTGGCCGCAGTGTTATCACTCATGGTTATGGCAG
CACTGCATAATTCTCTTACTGTCATGCCATCCGTAAGATGCTTTTCTGTGACTGGTGAGTACTCAACCAA
GTCATTCTGAGAATAGTGTATGCGGCGACCGAGTTGCTCTTGCCCGGCGTCAATACGGGATAATACCGCG
CCACATAGCAGAACTTTAAAAGTGCTCATCATTGGAAAACGTTCTTCGGGGCGAAAACTCTCAAGGATCT
TACCGCTGTTGAGATCCAGTTCGATGTAACCCACTCGTGCACCCAACTGATCTTCAGCATCTTTTACTTT
CACCAGCGTTTCTGGGTGAGCAAAAACAGGAAGGCAAAATGCCGCAAAAAAGGGAATAAGGGCGACACGG
AAATGTTGAATACTCATACTCTTCCTTTTTCAATATTATTGAAGCATTTATCAGGGTTATTGTCTCATGA
GCGGATACATATTTGAATGTATTTAGAAAAATAAACAAATAGGGGTTCCGCGCACATTTCCCCGAAAAGT
GCCACCTGACGTCGACGGATCGGGAGATCTCCCGATCCCCTATGGTGCACTCTCAGTACAATCTGCTCTG
ATGCCGCATAGTTAAGCCAGTATCTGCTCCCTGCTTGTGTGTTGGAGGTCGCTGAGTAGTGCGCGAGCAA
AATTTAAGCTACAACAAGGCAAGGCTTGACCGACAATTGCATGAAGAATCTGCTTAGGGTTAGGCGTTTT
GCGCTGCTTCGTACGGGCCAGATATACGCGTTGACATTGATTATTGACTAGTTATTAATAGTAATCAATT
ACGGGGTCATTAGTTCATAGCCCATATATGGAGTTCCGCGTTACATAACTTACGGTAAATGGCCCGCCTG
GCTGACCGCCCAACGACCCCCGCCCATTGACGTCAATAATGACGTATGTTCCCATAGTAACGCCAATAGG
GACTTTCCATTGACGTCAATGGGTGGAGTATTTACGGTAAACTGCCCACTTGGCAGTACATCAAGTGTAT
CATATGCCAAGTACGCCCCCTATTGACGTCAATGACGGTAAATGGCCCGCCTGGCATTATGCCCAGTACA
TGACCTTATGGGACTTTCCTACTTGGCAGTACATCTACGTATTAGTCATCGCTATTACCATGGTGATGCG
GTTTTGGCAGTACATCAATGGGCGTGGATAGCGGTTTGACTCACGGGGATTTCCAAGTCTCCACCCCATT
GACGTCAATGGGAGTTTGTTTTGGCACCAAAATCAACGGGACTTTCCAAAATGTCGTAACAACTCCGCCC
CATTGACGCAAATGGGCGGTAGGCGTGTACGGTGGGAGGTCTATATAAGCAGAGCTCTCCCTATCAGTGA
TAGAGATCTCCCTATCAGTGATAGAGATCGTCGACGAGCTCGTTTAGTGAACCGTCAGATCGCCTGGAGA
CGCCATCCACGCTGTTTTGACCTCCATAGAAGACACCGGGACCGATCCAGCCTCCGGACTCTAGCGTTTA
AACTTAAGCTTCGCCACCATGCTGCTCCTGTTGCTGCTGCTGGGCCTGAGGCTACAGCTCTCCCTGGGCA
TCATCCCAGTTGAGGAGGAGAACCCGGACTTCTGGAACCGCGAGGCAGCCGAGGCCCTGGGTGCCGCCAA
GAAGCTGCAGCCTGCACAGACAGCCGCCAAGAACCTCATCATCTTCCTGGGCGATGGGATGGGGGTGTCT
ACGGTGACAGCTGCCAGGATTCTAAAAGGGCAGAAGAAGGACAAACTGGGGCCTGAGATACCCCTGGCCA
TGGACCGCTTCCCATATGTGGCTCTGTCCAAGACATACAATGTAGACAAACATGTGCCAGACAGTGGAGC
CACAGCCACGGCCTACCTGTGCGGGGTCAAGGGCAACTTCCAGACCATTGGCTTGAGTGCAGCCGCCCGC
TTTAACCAGTGCAACACGACACGCGGCAACGAGGTCATCTCCGTGATGAATCGGGCCAAGAAAGCAGGGA
AGTCAGTGGGAGTGGTAACCACCACACGAGTGCAGCACGCCTCGCCAGCCGGCACCTACGCCCACACGGT
GAACCGCAACTGGTACTCGGACGCCGACGTGCCTGCCTCGGCCCGCCAGGAGGGGTGCCAGGACATCGCT
ACGCAGCTCATCTCCAACATGGACATTGACGTGATCCTAGGTGGAGGCCGAAAATACATGTTTCCCATGG
GAACCCCAGACCCTGAGTACCCAGATGACTACAGCCAAGGTGGGACCAGGCTGGACGGGAAGAATCTGGT
GCAGGAATGGCTGGCGAAGCGCCAGGGTGCCCGGTATGTGTGGAACCGCACTGAGCTCATGCAGGCTTCC
CTGGACCCGTCTGTGACCCATCTCATGGGTCTCTTTGAGCCTGGAGACATGAAATACGAGATCCACCGAG
ACTCCACACTGGACCCCTCCCTGATGGAGATGACAGAGGCTGCCCTGCGCCTGCTGAGCAGGAACCCCCG
CGGCTTCTTCCTCTTCGTGGAGGGTGGTCGCATCGACCATGGTCATCATGAAAGCAGGGCTTACCGGGCA
CTGACTGAGACGATCATGTTCGACGACGCCATTGAGAGGGCGGGCCAGCTCACCAGCGAGGAGGACACGC
TGAGCCTCGTCACTGCCGACCACTCCCACGTCTTCTCCTTCGGAGGCTACCCCCTGCGAGGGAGCTCCAT
CTTCGGGCTGGCCCCTGGCAAGGCCCGGGACAGGAAGGCCTACACGGTCCTCCTATACGGAAACGGTCCA
GGCTATGTGCTCAAGGACGGCGCTCGGCCGGATGTTACCGAGAGCGAGAGCGGGAGCCCCGAGTATCGGC
AGCAGTCAGCAGTGCCCCTGGACGAAGAGACCCACGCAGGCGAGGACGTGGCGGTGTTCGCGCGCGGCCC
GCAGGCGCACCTGGTTCACGGCGTGCAGGAGCAGACCTTCATAGCGCACGTCATGGCCTTCGCCGCCTGC
CTGGAGCCCTACACCGCCTGCGACCTGGCACCCCCCGCCGGCACCACCGACGCCGCGCACCCGGGTGGAT
CCTCTGGCAGAAGCAAAAGAAGCGTCATTGACGGCTTTACCCTGACCAGCGACGAGGTGTGGGTGGTGGG
CATGGGCATCGTCATGTCTCTCATCGTCCTGGCCATCGTGTTTGGCAATGTGCTGGTCATCACAGCCATT
GCCAAGTTCGAGCGTCTGCAGACGGTCACCTCTACCGTGAGCGAGGAAGCTAGTGAGGATGTCGTCTGCT
GCTCAATGTCCTACACATGGACAGGAGCCCTGGGTACCGGGGGCGGCTCTCTCGAGAACTTGTACTTCCA
GAGTGGCAGTGGAGGTACCAAGTACAAAAGCAGACGCAGTTTTATTGATGAAAAGAAAATGCCTTAGGGC
CCGAACAAAAACTCATCTCAGAAGAGGATCTGAATAGCGCCGTCGACCATCATCATAATCATCATTGAGT
TTAAACCCGCTGATCAGCCTCGACTGTGCCTTCTAGTTGCCAGCCATCTGTTGTTTGCCCCTCCCCCGTG
CCTTCCTTGACCCTGGAAGGTGCCACTCCCACTGTCCTTTCCTAATAAAATGAGGAAATTGCATCGCATT
GTCTGAGTAGGTGTCATTCTATTCTGGGGGGTGGGGTGGGGCAGGACAGCAAGGGGGAGGATTGGGAAGA
CAATAGCAGGCATGCTGGGGATGCGGTGGGCTCTATGGAGATCTATCGATGTTCTGGGGATGCGGTGGGC
TCTATGGCTTCTGAGGCGGAAAGAACCAGCTGGGGCTCTAGGGGGTATCCCC
[124 nt withheld, positions 4253-4376]
C
[91 nt withheld, positions 4378-4468]
AGGGTGATGGTTCACGTACCTAGAAGTTCCTATTCCGAAGTTCCTATTCTCTAGAAAGTATAGGAACTTC
CTTGGCCAAAAAGCCTGAACTCACCGCGACGTCTGTCGAGAAGTTTCTGATCGAAAAGTTCGACAGCGTC
TCCGACCTGATGCAGCTCTCGGAGGGCGAAGAATCTCGTGCTTTCAGCTTCGATGTAGGAGGGCGTGGAT
ATGTCCTGCGGGTAAATAGCTGCGCCGATGGTTTCTACAAAGATCGTTATGTTTATCGGCACTTTGCATC
GGCCGCGCTCCCGATTCCGGAAGTGCTTGACATTGGGGAATTCAGCGAGAGCCTGACCTATTGCATCTCC
CGCCGTGCACAGGGTGTCACGTTGCAAGACCTGCCTGAAACCGAACTGCCCGCTGTTCTGCAGCCGGTCG
CGGAGGCCATGGATGCGATCGCTGCGGCCGATCTTAGCCAGACGAGCGGGTTCGGCCCATTCGGACCGCA
AGGAATCGGTCAATACACTACATGGCGTGATTTCATATGCGCGATTGCTGATCCCCATGTGTATCACTGG
CAAACTGTGATGGACGACACCGTCAGTGCGTCCGTCGCGCAGGCTCTCGATGAGCTGATGCTTTGGGCCG
AGGACTGCCCCGAAGTCCGGCACCTCGTGCACGCGGATTTCGGCTCCAACAATGTCCTGACGGACAATGG
CCGCATAACAGCGGTCATTGACTGGAGCGAGGCGATGTTCGGGGATTCCCAATACGAGGTCGCCAACATC
TTCTTCTGGAGGCCGTGGTTGGCTTGTATGGAGCAGCAGACGCGCTACTTCGAGCGGAGGCATCCGGAGC
TTGCAGGATCGCCGCGGCTCCGGGCGTATATGCTCCGCATTGGTCTTGACCAACTCTATCAGAGCTTGGT
TGACGGCAATTTCGATGATGCAGCTTGGGCGCAGGGTCGATGCGACGCAATCGTCCGATCCGGAGCCGGG
ACTGTCGGGCGTACACAAATCGCCCGCAGAAGCGCGGCCGTCTGGACCGATGGCTGTGTAGAAGTACTCG
CCGATAGTGGAAACCGACGCCCCAGCACTCGTCCGAGGGCAAAGGAATAGCACGTACTACGAGATTTCGA
TTCCACCGCCGCCTTCTATGAAAGGTTGGGCTTCGGAATCGTTTTCCGGGACGCCGGCTGGATGATCCTC
CAGCGCGGGGATCTCATGCTGGAGTTCTTCGCCCACCCCAACTTGTTTATTGCAGCTTATAATGGTTACA
AATAAAGCAATAGCATCACAAATTTCACAAATAAAGCATTTTTTTCACTGCATTCTAGTTGTGGTTTGTC
CAAACTCATCAATGTATCTTATCATGTCTGTATACCGTCGACCTCTAGCTAGAGCTTGGCGTAATCATGG
TCATAGCTGTTTCCTGTGTGAAATTGTTATCCGCTCACAATTCCACACAACATACGAGCCGGAAGCATAA
AGTGTAAAGCCTGGGGTGCCTAATGAGTGAGCTAACTCACATTAATTGCGTTGCGCTCACTGCCCGCTTT
CCAGTCGGGAAACCTGTCGTGCCAGCTGCATTAATGAATCGGCCAACGCGCGGGGAGAGGCGGTTTGCGT
ATTGGGCGCTCTTCCGCTTCCTCGCTCACTGACTCGCTGCGCTCGGTCGTTCGGCTGCGGCGAGCGGTAT
CAGCTCACTCAAAGGCGGTAATACGGTTATCCACAGAATCAGGGGATAACGCAGGAAAGAACATGTGAGC
AAAAGGCCAGCAAAAGGCCAGGAACCGTAAAAAGGCCGCGTTGCTGGCGTTTTTCCATAGGCTCCGCCCC
CCTGACGAGCATCACAAAAATCGACGCTCAAGTCAGAGGTGGCGAAACCCGACAGGACTATAAAGATACC
AGGCGTTTCCCCCTGGAAGCTCCCTCGTGCGCTCTCCTGTTCCGACCCTGCCGCTTACCGGATACCTGTC
CGCCTTTCTCCCTTCGGGAAGCGTGGCGCTTTCTCATAGCTCACGCTGTAGGTATCTCAGTTCGGTGTAG
GTCGTTCGCTCCAAGCTGGGCTGTGTGCACGAACCCCCCGTTCAGCCCGACCGCTGCGCCTTATCCGGTA
ACTATCGTCTTGAGTCCAACCCGGTAAGACACGACTTATCGCCACTGGCAGCAGCCACTGGTAACAGGAT
TAGCAGAGCGAGGTATGTAGGCGGTGCTACAGAGTTCTTGAAGTGGTGGCCTAACTACGGCTACACTAGA
AGAACAGTATTTGGTATCTGCGCTCTGCTGAAGCCAGTTACCTTCGGAAAAAGAGTTGGTAGCTCTTGAT
CCGGCAAACAAACCACCGCTGGTAGCGGTGGTTTTTTTGTTTGCAAGCAGCAGATTACGCGCAGAAAAAA
AGGATCTCAAGAAGATCCTTTGATCTTTTCTACGGGGTCTGACGCTCAGTGGAACGAAAACTCACGTTAA
GGGATTTTGGTCATGAGATTATCAAAAAGGATCTTCACCTAGATCCTTTTAAATTAAAAATGAAGTTTTA
AATCAATCTAAAGTATATATGAGTAAACTTGGTCTGACAGTTAC
Features (pLannotate 1.2.2; 23 found; start..end, strand, type, name):
    858..962     -  promoter       AmpR promoter: bla
   1021..1073    -  misc_feature   bom (fragment): basis of mobility region from pBR322
   1223..1602    +  enhancer       CMV enhancer: human cytomegalovirus immediate early enhancer
   1603..1806    +  promoter       CMV promoter: human cytomegalovirus (CMV) immediate early promoter
   1808..1827    +  promoter       PLtetO-1 promoter (fragment): modified phage lambda PL promoter with tet operator sites (Lutz and Bujard, 1997)
   1829..1848    +  promoter       PLtetO-1 promoter (fragment): modified phage lambda PL promoter with tet operator sites (Lutz and Bujard, 1997)
   1856..1889    +  promoter       TRE3GV promoter (fragment): 3rd-generation Tet-responsive promoter that can be activated by binding of Tet-On® 3G, optimized for retroviral and lentiviral vectors
   1979..3481    +  CDS            SEAP: secreted alkaline phosphatase from human placenta The natural enzyme has a C-terminal transmembrane sequence that is replaced by a GPI anchor.
   3539..3670    +  CDS            ADRB2 (fragment): ADRB2_HUMAN - Also known as ADRB2R, B2AR. Experimental evidence at protein level: Swiss-Prot protein existence level 1. Beta-adrenergic receptors mediate the catecholamine-induced activation of adenylate cyclase through the action of G proteins. The beta-2-adrenergic receptor binds epinephrine with an approximately 30- fold greater affinity than it does norepinephrine. From Homo sapiens (Human).
   3944..4168    +  polyA_signal   bGH poly(A) signal: bovine growth hormone polyadenylation signal
   4184..4207    +  polyA_signal   bGH poly(A) signal (fragment): bovine growth hormone polyadenylation signal
   4211..4232    +  promoter       SV40 promoter (fragment): SV40 enhancer and early promoter
   4253..4486    +  rep_origin     f1 ori (fragment) (sequence partly withheld): f1 bacteriophage origin of replication; arrow indicates direction of (+) strand synthesis
   4491..4538    +  protein_bind   FRT: FLP-mediated recombination occurs in the 8-bp core sequence TCTAGAAA (Turan and Bode, 2011). FLP recombinase from the Saccharomyces cerevisiae 2μ plasmid
   4546..5568    +  CDS            HygR: aminoglycoside phosphotransferase from E. coli; aph(4)-Ia; confers resistance to hygromycin
   5578..5703    +  CDS            ble (fragment): BLE_KLEPN - Experimental evidence at protein level: Swiss-Prot protein existence level 1. Binding protein with a strong affinity to the bleomycin family of antibiotics. Binds to CL990; an antimitotic-antibiotic compound. From Klebsiella pneumoniae.
   5698..5819    +  polyA_signal   SV40 poly(A) signal: SV40 polyadenylation signal
   5892..5908    -  protein_bind   lac operator: The lac repressor binds to the lac operator to inhibit transcription in E. coli. This inhibition can be relieved by adding lactose or isopropyl-β-D-thiogalactopyranoside (IPTG). lac repressor encoded by lacI
   5916..5946    -  promoter       lac promoter: promoter for the E. coli lac operon
   5961..5982    -  protein_bind   CAP binding site: CAP binding activates transcription in the presence of cAMP. E. coli catabolite activator protein
   5995..6087    -  CDS            lacI (fragment): lac repressor; lacI; The lac repressor binds to the lac operator to inhibit transcription in E. coli. This inhibition can be relieved by adding lactose or isopropyl-β-D-thiogalactopyranoside (IPTG).
   6270..6858    -  rep_origin     ori: high-copy-number ColE1/pMB1/pBR322/pUC origin of replication
   7029..857     -  CDS            AmpR (across the origin): β-lactamase; bla; confers resistance to ampicillin, carbenicillin, and related antibiotics
