[The description below was written by a language model from this plasmid's Addgene catalogue record and pLannotate feature annotations shown in this document.]
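Description:
CMVTO-SEAP-26sFur-B2AD-hcvs-tevs-KKMP is a 7,032 nt mammalian expression plasmid built on a CMVTO-FlpIn backbone. It is propagated in E. coli at high copy from a ColE1/pUC-type origin under ampicillin selection (AmpR with its bla promoter). Expression in mammalian cells is driven by the CMV immediate-early enhancer and promoter. This is followed by two short tet operator-like matches, which pLannotate scores as PLtetO-1 and TRE3GV fragments, consistent with a "CMV-TO" arrangement that Tet repressor can silence and tetracycline or doxycycline can relieve. The transcript ends at a bGH polyadenylation signal. Downstream sits an FRT site directly ahead of a promoterless hygromycin resistance gene with an SV40 poly(A). This is the usual Flp-In layout: Flp-mediated integration at a genomic FRT landing pad places HygR behind a resident promoter, so stable single-copy integrants can be selected.

The synthetic insert, "SEAP RELEASE", encodes secreted alkaline phosphatase followed by an annotated fragment of the human beta-2 adrenergic receptor (ADRB2). The remaining modules are not annotated in the feature table and are only implied by the construct name: a linker with a furin site (26sFur), HCV protease and TEV protease cleavage sites (hcvs, tevs), and a C-terminal KKMP motif, presumably a dilysine-type ER retention signal. The stated purpose is an OR gate. On that reading, the reporter is held back in the secretory pathway until either TEVP or HCVP cleaves off the retention motif, after which SEAP is secreted and can be measured in the medium. The construct is used to demonstrate protease-controlled protein secretion in engineered mammalian cells.
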