Addgene plasmid #179643: CMVTO-SEAP-26sFur-B2AD-hcvs-tevs-KKMP
Purpose: OR Gate (TEVP/HCVP) SEAP RELEASE construct
Depositing lab: Xiaojing Gao. Depositing organization: Stanford University. Publication: Protease-controlled secretion and display of intercellular signals. Vlahos AE, Kang J, Aldrete CA, Zhu R, Chong LS, Elowitz MB, Gao XJ. Nat Commun. 2022 Feb 17;13(1):912. doi: 10.1038/s41467-022-28623-y. PubMed 35177637.
Backbone
  Vector backbone: CMVTO-FlpIn
  Vector type: Mammalian Expression
Growth in bacteria
  Bacterial resistance: Ampicillin, 100 μg/mL
  Growth temperature: 37°C
  Growth strain: DH5alpha
  Copy number: High Copy
Gene/Insert
  Gene/Insert name: SEAP RELEASE
  Species: Synthetic
Terms and licenses: Academic/Nonprofit Terms; Industry Terms: Not Available to Industry
How to cite: CMVTO-SEAP-26sFur-B2AD-hcvs-tevs-KKMP was a gift from Xiaojing Gao (Addgene plasmid # 179643 ; http://n2t.net/addgene:179643 ; RRID:Addgene_179643)
